>Addgene plasmid #176109 | HaloTag-2xrGBD | addgene full sequence | sequence record 346294 | Addgene NGS Result
TAGTTATTAATAGTAATCAATTACGGGGTCATTAGTTCATAGCCCATATATGGAGTTCCGCGTTACATAA
CTTACGGTAAATGGCCCGCCTGGGAGGTCTATATAAGCAGAGCTGGTTTAGTGAACCGTCAGATCCGCTA
GCGCTACCGGTCGCCACCATGGCCGAGATCGGCACCGGCTTCCCCTTCGACCCCCACTACGTGGAGGTGC
TGGGCGAGCGCATGCACTACGTTGACGTGGGCCCCCGCGACGGCACCCCCGTGCTGTTCCTGCACGGCAA
CCCCACCAGCAGCTACGTGTGGCGCAACATCATCCCCCACGTGGCCCCCACCCACCGCACTATCGCCCCC
GACCTGATCGGCATGGGCAAGAGCGACAAGCCCGACCTGGGCTACTTCTTCGACGACCACGTGCGCTTCA
TGGACGCCTTCATCGAGGCCCTGGGCCTGGAGGAGGTGGTGCTGGTGATCCACGACTGGGGCAGCGCCCT
GGGCTTCCACTGGGCCAAGCGCAACCCCGAGCGCGTGAAGGGCATCGCCTTCATGGAGTTCATCCGCCCC
ATCCCCACCTGGGACGAGTGGCCCGAGTTCGCCCGCGAGACCTTCCAGGCCTTCCGCACCACCGACGTGG
GCCGCAAGCTGATCATCGACCAGAACGTGTTCATCGAGGGCACCCTGCCCATGGGCGTGGTGCGCCCCCT
GACCGAGGTGGAGATGGACCACTACCGCGAGCCCTTCCTGAACCCCGTGGACCGCGAGCCCCTGTGGCGC
TTCCCCAACGAGCTGCCCATCGCCGGCGAGCCCGCCAACATCGTGGCCCTGGTGGAGGAGTACATGGACT
GGCTGCACCAGAGCCCCGTGCCCAAGCTGCTGTTCTGGGGCACCCCCGGCGTGCTGATCCCCCCCGCCGA
GGCCGCCCGCCTGGCCAAGAGCCTGCCCAACGTTAAGGCCGTGGACATCGGCCCCGGCCTGAACCTGCTC
CAGGAGGACAACCCCGACCTGATCGGCAGCGAGATCGCCCGCTGGCTGAGCACCCTGGAGATCAGCGGCG
TGTACATCCCCCTCGAGTCCATCCTGGAGGACCTCAATATGCTCTACATCCGGCAGATGGCACTCAGCCT
GGAGGACACAGAGCTGCAGAGGAAACTAGATCATGAGATCCGGATGAGGGATGGGGCCTGCAAGCTGCTG
GCAGCCTGCTCCCAGCGAGAGCAGGCTCTGGAAGCCACCAAGAGCCTGCTGGTGTGCAACAGCCGTATTC
TCAGCTACATGGGTGAGCTGCAGCGGCGAAAGGAGGCCCAGGTGCTGGAGAAGACAGGCAGGCGTCGAGT
TATCCTGGAGGACCTCAATATGCTCTACATCCGGCAGATGGCACTCAGCCTGGAGGACACAGAGCTGCAG
AGGAAACTAGATCATGAGATCCGGATGAGGGATGGGGCCTGCAAGCTGCTGGCAGCCTGCTCCCAGCGAG
AGCAGGCTCTGGAAGCCACCAAGAGCCTGCTGGTGTGCAACAGCCGTATTCTCAGCTACATGGGTGAGCT
GCAGCGGCGAAAGGAGGCCCAGGTGCTGGAGAAGACAGGCTCTAGATAACTGATCATAATCAGCCATACC
ACATTTGTAGAGGTTTTACTTGCTTTAAAAAACCTCCCACACCTCCCCCTGAACCTGAAACATAAAATGA
ATGCAATTGTTGTTGTTAACTTGTTTATTGCAGCTTATAATGGTTACAAATAAAGCAATAGCATCACAAA
TTTCACAAATAAAGCATTTTTTTCACTGCATTCTAGTTGTGGTTTGTCCAAACTCATCAATGTATCTTAA
CGCGTAAATTGTAAGCGTTAATATTTTGTTAAAATTCGCGTTAAATTTTTGTTAAATCAGCTCATTTTTT
AACCAATAGGCCGAAATCGGCAAAATCCCTTATAAATCAAAAGAATAGACCGAGATAGGGT
[37 nt withheld, positions 1952-1988]
AAAGAACGTGGACTCCAACGTCAAAGG
[49 nt withheld, positions 2016-2064]
T
[91 nt withheld, positions 2066-2156]
G
[124 nt withheld, positions 2158-2281]
CAGGTGGCACTTTTCGGGGAAATGTGCGCGGAACCCCTATTTGTTTATTTTTCTAAATACATTCAAATAT
GTATCCGCTCATGAGACAATAACCCTGATAAATGCTTCAATAATATTGAAAAAGGAAGAGTCCTGAGGCG
GAAAGAACCAGCTGTGGAATGTGTGTCAGTTAGGGTGTGGAAAGTCCCCAGGCTCCCCAGCAGGCAGAAG
TATGCAAAGCATGCATCTCAATTAGTCAGCAACCAGGTGTGGAAAGTCCCCAGGCTCCCCAGCAGGCAGA
AGTATGCAAAGCATGCATCTCAATTAGTCAGCAACCATAGTCCCGCCCCTAACTCCGCCCATCCCGCCCC
TAACTCCGCCCAGTTCCGCCCATTCTCCGCCCCATGGCTGACTAATTTTTTTTATTTATGCAGAGGCCGA
GGCCGCCTCGGCCTCTGAGCTATTCCAGAAGTAGTGAGGAGGCTTTTTTGGAGGCCTAGGCTTTTGCAAA
GATCGATCAAGAGACAGGATGAGGATCGTTTCGCATGATTGAACAAGATGGATTGCACGCAGGTTCTCCG
GCCGCTTGGGTGGAGAGGCTATTCGGCTATGACTGGGCACAACAGACAATCGGCTGCTCTGATGCCGCCG
TGTTCCGGCTGTCAGCGCAGGGGCGCCCGGTTCTTTTTGTCAAGACCGACCTGTCCGGTGCCCTGAATGA
ACTGCAAGACGAGGCAGCGCGGCTATCGTGGCTGGCCACGACGGGCGTTCCTTGCGCAGCTGTGCTCGAC
GTTGTCACTGAAGCGGGAAGGGACTGGCTGCTATTGGGCGAAGTGCCGGGGCAGGATCTCCTGTCATCTC
ACCTTGCTCCTGCCGAGAAAGTATCCATCATGGCTGATGCAATGCGGCGGCTGCATACGCTTGATCCGGC
TACCTGCCCATTCGACCACCAAGCGAAACATCGCATCGAGCGAGCACGTACTCGGATGGAAGCCGGTCTT
GTCGATCAGGATGATCTGGACGAAGAGCATCAGGGGCTCGCGCCAGCCGAACTGTTCGCCAGGCTCAAGG
CGAGCATGCCCGACGGCGAGGATCTCGTCGTGACCCATGGCGATGCCTGCTTGCCGAATATCATGGTGGA
AAATGGCCGCTTTTCTGGATTCATCGACTGTGGCCGGCTGGGTGTGGCGGACCGCTATCAGGACATAGCG
TTGGCTACCCGTGATATTGCTGAAGAGCTTGGCGGCGAATGGGCTGACCGCTTCCTCGTGCTTTACGGTA
TCGCCGCTCCCGATTCGCAGCGCATCGCCTTCTATCGCCTTCTTGACGAGTTCTTCTGAGCGGGACTCTG
GGGTTCGAAATGACCGACCAAGCGACGCCCAACCTGCCATCACGAGATTTCGATTCCACCGCCGCCTTCT
ATGAAAGGTTGGGCTTCGGAATCGTTTTCCGGGACGCCGGCTGGATGATCCTCCAGCGCGGGGATCTCAT
GCTGGAGTTCTTCGCCCACCCTAGGGGGAGGCTAACTGAAACACGGAAGGAGACAATACCGGAAGGAACC
CGCGCTATGACGGCAATAAAAAGACAGAATAAAACGCACGGTGTTGGGTCGTTTGTTCATAAACGCGGGG
TTCGGTCCCAGGGCTGGCACTCTGTCGATACCCCACCGAGACCCCATTGGGGCCAATACGCCCGCGTTTC
TTCCTTTTCCCCACCCCACCCCCCAAGTTCGGGTGAAGGCCCAGGGCTCGCAGCCAACGTCGGGGCGGCA
GGCCCTGCCATAGCCTCAGGTTACTCATATATACTTTAGATTGATTTAAAACTTCATTTTTAATTTAAAA
GGATCTAGGTGAAGATCCTTTTTGATAATCTCATGACCAAAATCCCTTAACGTGAGTTTTCGTTCCACTG
AGCGTCAGACCCCGTAGAAAAGATCAAAGGATCTTCTTGAGATCCTTTTTTTCTGCGCGTAATCTGCTGC
TTGCAAACAAAAAAACCACCGCTACCAGCGGTGGTTTGTTTGCCGGATCAAGAGCTACCAACTCTTTTTC
CGAAGGTAACTGGCTTCAGCAGAGCGCAGATACCAAATACTGTTCTTCTAGTGTAGCCGTAGTTAGGCCA
CCACTTCAAGAACTCTGTAGCACCGCCTACATACCTCGCTCTGCTAATCCTGTTACCAGTGGCTGCTGCC
AGTGGCGATAAGTCGTGTCTTACCGGGTTGGACTCAAGACGATAGTTACCGGATAAGGCGCAGCGGTCGG
GCTGAACGGGGGGTTCGTGCACACAGCCCAGCTTGGAGCGAACGACCTACACCGAACTGAGATACCTACA
GCGTGAGCTATGAGAAAGCGCCACGCTTCCCGAAGGGAGAAAGGCGGACAGGTATCCGGTAAGCGGCAGG
GTCGGAACAGGAGAGCGCACGAGGGAGCTTCCAGGGGGAAACGCCTGGTATCTTTATAGTCCTGTCGGGT
TTCGCCACCTCTGACTTGAGCGTCGATTTTTGTGATGCTCGTCAGGGGGGCGGAGCCTATGGAAAAACGC
CAGCAACGCGGCCTTTTTACGGTTCCTGGCCTTTTGCTGGCCTTTTGCTCACATGTTCTTTCCTGCGTTA
TCCCCTGATTCTGTGGATAACCGTATTACCGCCATGCAT
Features (pLannotate 1.2.2; 14 found; start..end, strand, type, name):
      1..93      +  enhancer       CMV enhancer (fragment): human cytomegalovirus immediate early enhancer
     91..114     +  promoter       minimal CMV promoter (fragment): human cytomegalovirus (CMV) immediate early promoter
    159..1037    +  CDS            dhaA: DHAA_PSEPV - Experimental evidence at protein level: Swiss-Prot protein existence level 1. Catalyzes hydrolytic cleavage of carbon-halogen bonds in halogenated aliphatic compounds, leading to the formation of the corresponding primary alcohols, halide ions and protons. Has a broad substrate specificity, as it is able to dehalogenate mono- and di- chlorinated and brominated alkanes (up to at least C10), and the two isomers of 1,3-dichloropropene to 3-chloroallyl alcohol; the highest activity was found with 1,2-dibromoethane, while no activity was observed with the analog 1,2-dichloroethane. Fro
   1071..1325    +  CDS            Rtkn (fragment): RTKN_RAT - Experimental evidence at protein level: Swiss-Prot protein existence level 1. Mediates Rho signaling to activate NF-kappa-B and may confer increased resistance to apoptosis to cells in gastric tumorigenesis. May play a novel role in the organization of septin structures (By similarity). From Rattus norvegicus (Rat).
   1591..1675    +  CDS            large T antigen (fragment): large T antigen from SV40 (simian virus 40)
   1698..1819    +  polyA_signal   SV40 poly(A) signal: SV40 polyadenylation signal
   1853..2281    -  rep_origin     f1 ori (sequence partly withheld): f1 bacteriophage origin of replication; arrow indicates direction of (+) strand synthesis
   2308..2412    +  promoter       AmpR promoter: bla
   2414..2771    +  promoter       SV40 promoter: SV40 enhancer and early promoter
   2806..3600    +  CDS            NeoR/KanR: aminoglycoside phosphotransferase from Tn5; aph(3')-II (or nptII); confers resistance to neomycin, kanamycin, and G418 (Geneticin®)
   3621..3773    +  CDS            ble (fragment): BLE_KLEPN - Experimental evidence at protein level: Swiss-Prot protein existence level 1. Binding protein with a strong affinity to the bleomycin family of antibiotics. Binds to CL990; an antimitotic-antibiotic compound. From Klebsiella pneumoniae.
   3832..3879    +  polyA_signal   HSV TK poly(A) signal: herpes simplex virus thymidine kinase polyadenylation signal (Cole and Stacy, 1985)
   3970..3986    -  polyA_signal   bGH poly(A) signal (fragment): bovine growth hormone polyadenylation signal
   4208..4796    +  rep_origin     ori: high-copy-number ColE1/pMB1/pBR322/pUC origin of replication
