[The description below was written by a language model from this plasmid's Addgene catalogue record and pLannotate feature annotations shown in this document.]
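Description:
HaloTag-2xrGBD is a mammalian expression plasmid built on the Clontech pEGFP-C1 backbone that encodes a location-based biosensor for active Rho GTPase. In the 4.9 kb sequenced record, the fluorescent protein of the parent vector has been replaced by HaloTag, which the annotation software picks up as the bacterial haloalkane dehalogenase dhaA from which HaloTag was engineered. HaloTag covalently binds chloroalkane ligands, so the sensor can be labelled with a cell-permeable dye of the user's choice. Fused downstream is the GTPase-binding domain of rhotekin (rGBD), listed in the catalogue as mouse Rtkn. The name indicates a tandem (2x) arrangement. The feature table annotates only one Rtkn fragment, matched to the rat orthologue, but the unannotated stretch that follows is long enough to hold a second copy.

Expression is driven by "CMVdel", a truncated CMV promoter. This agrees with the annotation of only short fragments of the CMV enhancer and minimal promoter, and it presumably gives low expression. Transcripts terminate at an SV40 polyadenylation signal. Because rhotekin's GBD binds Rho selectively in its GTP-bound state, the probe relocalises to sites where Rho is active, and Rho activity can therefore be visualised in living cells by imaging.

The remaining elements are standard for the backbone. A high-copy ColE1/pUC origin and a Tn5 NeoR/KanR gene, driven by tandem bacterial (bla) and SV40 early promoters with an HSV TK polyadenylation signal, provide kanamycin selection in E. coli and potential G418 selection in mammalian cells. An f1 origin is also present. The short large T antigen, ble and bGH fragments appear to be incidental annotation hits.
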