Addgene plasmid #176109: HaloTag-2xrGBD
Purpose: Visualization of active Rho
Depositing lab: Dorus Gadella. Depositing organization: University of Amsterdam. Publication: Cell-based optimization and characterization of genetically encoded location-based biosensors for Cdc42 or Rac activity. Mahlandt EK, Kreider-Letterman G, Chertkova AO, Garcia-Mata R, Goedhart J. J Cell Sci. 2023 May 15;136(10):jcs260802. doi: 10.1242/jcs.260802. Epub 2023 May 25. PubMed 37226883.
Backbone
  Vector backbone: pEGFP-C1
  Backbone manufacturer: Clontech
  Vector type: Mammalian Expression
Growth in bacteria
  Bacterial resistance: Kanamycin, 50 μg/mL
  Growth temperature: 37°C
  Growth strain: DH5alpha
  Copy number: High Copy
Gene/Insert
  Gene/Insert name: rhotekin
  Species: M. musculus (mouse)
  Entrez Gene: Rtkn
  Promoter: CMVdel
  Cloning method: Restriction Enzyme; 5′ cloning site Unknown (unknown if destroyed)
Terms and licenses: Academic/Nonprofit Terms; Industry Terms: Not Available to Industry
How to cite: HaloTag-2xrGBD was a gift from Dorus Gadella (Addgene plasmid # 176109 ; http://n2t.net/addgene:176109 ; RRID:Addgene_176109)
